>Addgene plasmid #22655 | pMyt1(502-623) | depositor full sequence | sequence record 10367 | Author sequence
TCAATATTGGCCATTAGCCATATTATTCATTGGTTATATAGCATAAATCAATATTGGCTATTGGCCATTG
CATACGTTGTATCTATATCATAATATGTACATTTATATTGGCTCATGTCCAATATGACCGCCATGTTGGC
ATTGATTATTGACTAGTTATTAATAGTAATCAATTACGGGGTCATTAGTTCATAGCCCATATATGGAGTT
CCGCGTTACATAACTTACGGTAAATGGCCCGCCTGGCTGACCGCCCAACGACCCCCGCCCATTGACGTCA
ATAATGACGTATGTTCCCATAGTAACGCCAATAGGGACTTTCCATTGACGTCAATGGGTGGAGTATTTAC
GGTAAACTGCCCACTTGGCAGTACATCAAGTGTATCATATGCCAAGTCCGCCCCCTATTGACGTCAATGA
CGGTAAATGGCCCGCCTGGCATTATGCCCAGTACATGACCTTACGGGACTTTCCTACTTGGCAGTACATC
TACGTATTAGTCATCGCTATTACCATGGTGATGCGGTTTTGGCAGTACACCAATGGGCGTGGATAGCGGT
TTGACTCACGGGGATTTCCAAGTCTCCACCCCATTGACGTCAATGGGAGTTTGTTTTGGCACCAAAATCA
ACGGGACTTTCCAAAATGTCGTAACAACTGCGATCGCCCGCCCCGTTGACGCAAATGGGCGGTAGGCGTG
TACGGTGGGAGGTCTATATAAGCAGAGCTCGTTTAGTGAACCGTCAGATCACTAGAAGCTTTATTGCGGT
AGTTTATCACAGTTAAATTGCTAACGCAGTCAGTGCTTCTGACACAACAGTCTCGAACTTAAGCTGCAGT
GACTCTCTTAAGGTAGCCTTGCAGAAGTTGGTCGTGAGGCACTGGGCAGGTAAGTATCAAGGTTACAAGA
CAGGTTTAAGGAGACCAATAGAAACTGGGCTTGTCGAGACAGAGAAGACTCTTGCGTTTCTGATAGGCAC
CTATTGGTCTTACTGACATCCACTTTGCCTTTCTCTCCACAGGTGTCCACTCCCAGTTCAATTACAGCTC
TTAAGGCTAGAGTACTTAATACGACTCACTATAGGCTAGCCAGCTTGAAGCAAGCCTCCTGAAAGATGAA
GCTACTGTCTTCTATCGAACAAGCATGCGATATTTGCCGACTTAAAAAGCTCAAGTGCTCCAAAGAAAAA
CCGAAGTGCGCCAAGTGTCTGAAGAACAACTGGGAGTGTCGCTACTCTCCCAAAACCAAAAGGTCTCCGC
TGACTAGGGCACATCTGACAGAAGTGGAATCAAGGCTAGAAAGACTGGAACAGCTATTTCTACTGATTTT
TCCTCGAGAAGACCTTGACATGATTTTGAAAATGGATTCTTTACAGGATATAAAAGCATTGTTAACAGGA
TTATTTGTACAAGATAATGTGAATAAAGATGCCGTCACAGATAGATTGGCTTCAGTGGAGACTGATATGC
CTCTAACATTGAGACAGCATAGAATAAGTGCGACATCATCATCGGAAGAGAGTAGTAACAAAGGTCAAAG
ACAGTTGACTGTATCGCCGGAATTCCCGGGGATCCTTAAGCAGCTTGAGGTTCCACCTTATGGGAGCTAC
AGACCCAATGTGGCTCCCGCCACGCCCAGGGCCAACTTGGCCAAGGAGCTGGAGAAGTTCTCCAAAGTCA
CCTTTGACTACGCAAGTTTTGATGCTCAGGTTTTTGGCAAACGTATGCTTGCCCCAAAGATTCAGACCAG
CGAAACCTCACCCAAAGCCTTCCAATGCTTCGATTACTCTCATGATGCTGAGGCTGCACACATGGCTGCC
ACAGCCATCCTGAACCTCTCCACTCGATGTTGGGAGATGCCAGAGAACCTCAGCACAAAGCCACAGGACC
TCCCCAGCAAGGCTGTGGACATTGAGGTAGATGAGAATGGAACTCTGGACTTGCGGCCGCAGGTACCTGA
ATAACTAAGGCCGCTTCCCTTTAGTGAGGGTTAATGCTTCGAGCAGACATGATAAGATACATTGATGAGT
TTGGACAAACCACAACTAGAATGCAGTGAAAAAAATGCTTTATTTGTGAAATTTGTGATGCTATTGCTTT
ATTTGTAACCATTATAAGCTGCAATAAACAAGTTAACAACAACAATTGCATTCATTTTATGTTTCAGGTT
CAGGGGGAGATGTGGGAGGTTTTTTAAAGCAAGTAAAACCTCTACAAATGTGGTAAAATCCGATAAGGAT
CGATCCGGGCTGGCGTAATAGCGAAGAGGCCCGCACCGATCGCCCTTCCCAACAGTTGCGCAGCCTGAAT
GGCGAATGG
[114 nt withheld, positions 2320-2433]
ACGCCACGTTC
[91 nt withheld, positions 2445-2535]
A
[49 nt withheld, positions 2537-2585]
CCTTTGACGTTGGAGTCCACGTTCTTT
[37 nt withheld, positions 2613-2649]
ACCCTATCTCGGTCTATTCTTTTGATTTATAAGGGATTTTGCCGATTTCGGCCTATTGGTTAAAAAATGA
GCTGATTTAACAAAAATTTAACGCGAATTTTAACAAAATATTAACGCTTACAATTTCCTGATGCGGTATT
TTCTCCTTACGCATCTGTGCGGTATTTCACACCGCATACGCGGATCTTCCGTACCTTCTGAGGCGGAAAG
AACCAGCTGTGGAATGTGTGTCAGTTAGGGTGTGGAAAGTCCCCAGGCTCCCCAGCAGGCAGAAGTATGC
AAAGCATGCATCTCAATTAGTCAGCAACCAGGTGTGGAAAGTCCCCAGGCTCCCCAGCAGGCAGAAGTAT
GCAAAGCATGCATCTCAATTAGTCAGCAACCATAGTCCCGCCCCTAACTCCGCCCATCCCGCCCCTAACT
CCGCCCAGTTCCGCCCATTCTCCGCCCCATGGCTGACTAATTTTTTTTATTTATGCAGAGGCCGAGGCCG
CCTCGGCCTCTGAGCTATTCCAGAAGTAGTGAGGAGGCTTTTTTGGAGGCCTAGGCTTTTGCAAAAAGCT
TGATTCTTCTGACACAACAGTCTCGAACTTAAGGCTAGAATTCTGGCTACAGGTAAGCGCCCCTAAAATC
CCTTTGGGCACAATGTGTCCTGAGGGGAGAGGCAGCGACCTGTAGATGGGACGGGGGCACTAACCCTCAG
GTTTGGGGCTTCTGAATGTGAGTATCGCCATGTAAGCCCAGTATTTGGCCAATCTCAGAAAGCTCCTGGT
CCCTGGAGGGATGGAGAGAGAAAAACAAACAGCTCCTGGAGCAGGGAGAGTGCTGGCCTCTTGCTCTCCG
GCTCCCTCTGTTGCCCTCTGGTTTCTCCCCAGGCTCCCGGACGTCCTCTAGCCACCATGACTTCGAAAGT
TTATGATCCAGAACAAAGGAAACGGATGATAACTGGTCCGCAGTGGTGGGCCAGATGTAAACAAATGAAT
GTTCTTGATTCATTTATTAATTATTATGATTCAGAAAAACATGCAGAAAATGCTGTTATTTTTTTACATG
GTAACGCGGCCTCTTCTTATTTATGGCGACATGTTGTGCCACATATTGAGCCAGTAGCGCGGTGTATTAT
ACCAGACCTTATTGGTATGGGCAAATCAGGCAAATCTGGTAATGGTTCTTATAGGTTACTTGATCATTAC
AAATATCTTACTGCATGGTTTGAACTTCTTAATTTACCAAAGAAGATCATTTTTGTCGGCCATGATTGGG
GTGCTTGTTTGGCATTTCATTATAGCTATGAGCATCAAGATAAGATCAAAGCAATAGTTCACGCTGAAAG
TGTAGTAGATGTGATTGAATCATGGGATGAATGGCCTGATATTGAAGAAGATATTGCGTTGATCAAATCT
GAAGAAGGAGAAAAAATGGTTTTGGAGAATAACTTCTTCGTGGAAACCATGTTGCCATCAAAAATCATGA
GAAAGTTAGAACCAGAAGAATTTGCAGCATATCTTGAACCATTCAAAGAGAAAGGTGAAGTTCGTCGTCC
AACATTATCATGGCCTCGTGAAATCCCGTTAGTAAAAGGTGGTAAACCTGACGTTGTACAAATTGTTAGG
AATTATAATGCTTATCTACGTGCAAGTGATGATTTACCAAAAATGTTTATTGAATCGGACCCAGGATTCT
TTTCCAATGCTATTGTTGAAGGTGCCAAGAAGTTTCCTAATACTGAATTTGTCAAAGTAAAAGGTCTTCA
TTTTTCGCAAGAAGATGCACCTGATGAAATGGGAAAATATATCAAATCGTTCGTTGAGCGAGTTCTCAAA
AATGAACAATAATTCTAGCCCTGAATAAGTGATAATAAGCGGATGAATGGCAGAAATTCGTCGAAGCGCA
ATAAAATATCTTTATTTTCATTACATCTGTGTGTTGGTTTTTTGTGTGAATCGATAGCGATAAGGATCGG
AAGATCCGCGTATGGTGCACTCTCAGTACAATCTGCTCTGATGCCGCATAGTTAAGCCAGCCCCGACACC
CGCCAACACCCGCTGACGCGCCCTGACGGGCTTGTCTGCTCCCGGCATCCGCTTACAGACAAGCTGTGAC
CGTCTCCGGGAGCTGCATGTGTCAGAGGTTTTCACCGTCATCACCGAAACGCGCGAGACGAAAGGGCCTC
GTGATACGCCTATTTTTATAGGTTAATGTCATGATAATAATGGTTTCTTAGACGTCAGGTGGCACTTTTC
GGGGAAATGTGCGCGGAACCCCTATTTGTTTATTTTTCTAAATACATTCAAATATGTATCCGCTCATGAG
ACAATAACCCTGATAAATGCTTCAATAATATTGAAAAAGGAAGAGTATGAGTATTCAACATTTCCGTGTC
GCCCTTATTCCCTTTTTTGCGGCATTTTGCCTTCCTGTTTTTGCTCACCCAGAAACGCTGGTGAAAGTAA
AAGATGCTGAAGATCAGTTGGGTGCACGAGTGGGTTACATCGAACTGGATCTCAACAGCGGTAAGATCCT
TGAGAGTTTTCGCCCCGAAGAACGTTTTCCAATGATGAGCACTTTTAAAGTTCTGCTATGTGGCGCGGTA
TTATCCCGTGTTGACGCCGGGCAAGAGCAACTCGGTCGCCGCATACACTATTCTCAGAATGACTTGGTTG
AGTACTCACCAGTCACAGAAAAGCATCTTACGGATGGCATGACAGTAAGAGAATTATGCAGTGCTGCCAT
AACCATGAGTGATAACACTGCGGCCAACTTACTTCTGACAACGATCGGAGGACCGAAGGAGCTAACCGCT
TTTTTGCACAACATGGGGGATCATGTAACTCGCCTTGATCGTTGGGAACCGGAGCTGAATGAAGCCATAC
CAAACGACGAGCGTGACACCACGATGCCTGTAGCAATGGCAACAACGTTGCGCAAACTATTAACTGGCGA
ACTACTTACTCTAGCTTCCCGGCAACAATTAATAGACTGGATGGAGGCGGATAAAGTTGCAGGACCACTT
CTGCGCTCGGCCCTTCCGGCTGGCTGGTTTATTGCTGATAAATCTGGAGCCGGTGAGCGTGGGTCTCGCG
GTATCATTGCAGCACTGGGGCCAGATGGTAAGCCCTCCCGTATCGTAGTTATCTACACGACGGGGAGTCA
GGCAACTATGGATGAACGAAATAGACAGATCGCTGAGATAGGTGCCTCACTGATTAAGCATTGGTAACTG
TCAGACCAAGTTTACTCATATATACTTTAGATTGATTTAAAACTTCATTTTTAATTTAAAAGGATCTAGG
TGAAGATCCTTTTTGATAATCTCATGACCAAAATCCCTTAACGTGAGTTTTCGTTCCACTGAGCGTCAGA
CCCCGTAGAAAAGATCAAAGGATCTTCTTGAGATCCTTTTTTTCTGCGCGTAATCTGCTGCTTGCAAACA
AAAAAACCACCGCTACCAGCGGTGGTTTGTTTGCCGGATCAAGAGCTACCAACTCTTTTTCCGAAGGTAA
CTGGCTTCAGCAGAGCGCAGATACCAAATACTGTTCTTCTAGTGTAGCCGTAGTTAGGCCACCACTTCAA
GAACTCTGTAGCACCGCCTACATACCTCGCTCTGCTAATCCTGTTACCAGTGGCTGCTGCCAGTGGCGAT
AAGTCGTGTCTTACCGGGTTGGACTCAAGACGATAGTTACCGGATAAGGCGCAGCGGTCGGGCTGAACGG
GGGGTTCGTGCACACAGCCCAGCTTGGAGCGAACGACCTACACCGAACTGAGATACCTACAGCGTGAGCT
ATGAGAAAGCGCCACGCTTCCCGAAGGGAGAAAGGCGGACAGGTATCCGGTAAGCGGCAGGGTCGGAACA
GGAGAGCGCACGAGGGAGCTTCCAGGGGGAAACGCCTGGTATCTTTATAGTCCTGTCGGGTTTCGCCACC
TCTGACTTGAGCGTCGATTTTTGTGATGCTCGTCAGGGGGGCGGAGCCTATGGAAAAACGCCAGCAACGC
GGCCTTTTTACGGTTCCTGGCCTTTTGCTGGCCTTTTGCTCACATGGCTCGACAGATCT
Features (pLannotate 1.2.2; 21 found; start..end, strand, type, name):
    140..517     +  enhancer       CMV enhancer: human cytomegalovirus immediate early enhancer
    518..729     +  promoter       CMV promoter: human cytomegalovirus (CMV) immediate early promoter
    890..1022    +  intron         chimeric intron: chimera between introns from human β-globin and immunoglobulin heavy chain genes
   1067..1085    +  promoter       T7 promoter: promoter for bacteriophage T7 RNA polymerase
   1116..1556    +  CDS            GAL4 DNA binding domain: DNA binding domain of the GAL4 transcriptional activator; Saccharomyces cerevisiae GAL4 (truncated)
   1578..1943    +  CDS            Myt1 (fragment): MYT1_MOUSE - Also known as Kiaa0835, Nzf2. Experimental evidence at protein level: Swiss-Prot protein existence level 1. Binds to the promoter region of genes encoding proteolipid proteins of the central nervous system. May play a role in the development of neurons and oligodendroglia in the CNS. May regulate a critical transition point in oligodendrocyte lineage development by modulating oligodendrocyte progenitor proliferation relative to terminal differentiation and up-regulation of myelin gene transcription (By similarity). From Mus musculus (Mouse).
   1978..1995    -  promoter       T3 promoter (fragment): promoter for bacteriophage T3 RNA polymerase
   2013..2134    -  polyA_signal   SV40 poly(A) signal: SV40 polyadenylation signal
   2157..2225    -  CDS            large T antigen (fragment): large T antigen from SV40 (simian virus 40)
   2249..2316    +  CDS            lacZα (fragment): LacZα fragment of β-galactosidase; lacZ fragment
   2320..2775    +  rep_origin     f1 ori (sequence partly withheld): f1 bacteriophage origin of replication; arrow indicates direction of (+) strand synthesis
   2776..2827    -  misc_feature   bom (fragment): basis of mobility region from pBR322
   2847..3204    +  promoter       SV40 promoter: SV40 enhancer and early promoter
   3519..3535    +  sig_peptide    hGH signal sequence (fragment): human growth hormone signal sequence
   3546..4481    +  CDS            Rluc: luciferase from the anthozoan coelenterate Renilla reniformis (sea pansy)
   4539..4587    +  polyA_signal   poly(A) signal: synthetic polyadenylation signal
   4615..4669    -  misc_feature   bom (fragment): basis of mobility region from pBR322
   4771..4806    -  CDS            rop (fragment): Rop protein, which maintains plasmids at low copy number; rop
   4901..5005    +  promoter       AmpR promoter: bla
   5006..5866    +  CDS            AmpR: β-lactamase; bla; confers resistance to ampicillin, carbenicillin, and related antibiotics
   6037..6625    +  rep_origin     ori: high-copy-number ColE1/pMB1/pBR322/pUC origin of replication
