[The description below was written by a language model from this plasmid's Addgene catalogue record and pLannotate feature annotations shown in this document.]
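Description:
pMyt1(502-623) is a mammalian expression plasmid built on the Promega pBIND backbone, the GAL4 DNA-binding-domain ("bait") vector of a mammalian two-hybrid system. It is propagated in E. coli through a high-copy ColE1/pUC-type origin with ampicillin selection (AmpR under its own bla promoter), and it also carries an f1 origin for single-stranded DNA production. The full depositor sequence is about 6.7 kb, consistent with the stated backbone plus a roughly 364 bp insert.

The main expression cassette uses the human CMV immediate-early enhancer and promoter, followed by a chimeric β-globin/immunoglobulin intron, to drive an open reading frame encoding the yeast GAL4 DNA-binding domain. Immediately downstream of it sits a fragment of mouse Myelin Transcription Factor 1 (Myt1, also called Nzf2), cloned between BamHI and NotI sites, presumably in frame, and the cassette ends at an SV40 polyadenylation signal. The insert represents only the first half of the Myt1 central domain (nucleotides 2035–2399 of the cDNA). The plasmid name indicates residues 502–623, whereas the depositor comment gives 602–623; the insert length fits the range in the name. T7 and T3 promoters flank the fusion region and serve as sequencing primer sites. A second, independent cassette places Renilla luciferase under the SV40 enhancer/early promoter with a synthetic poly(A) signal, providing an internal control for transfection efficiency.

The depositor states that the construct was used in mammalian two-hybrid assays. There, tethering this Myt1 subdomain to GAL4 binding sites on a reporter allows its interaction partners to be tested. The associated study concerned recruitment of histone deacetylase by Myt1 family proteins.
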