Addgene plasmid #22655: pMyt1(502-623)
Depositing lab: Lynn Hudson. Depositing organization: National Institute of Neurological Disorders and Strokes (NINDS). Publication: Myt1 family recruits histone deacetylase to regulate neural transcription. Romm E, Nielsen JA, Kim JG, Hudson LD. J Neurochem. 2005 Jun . 93(6):1444-53. 10.1111/j.1471-4159.2005.03131.x PubMed 15935060.
Backbone
  Vector backbone: pBIND
  Backbone manufacturer: Promega
  Backbone size w/o insert (bp): 6360
  Vector type: Mammalian Expression
Growth in bacteria
  Bacterial resistance: Ampicillin, 100 μg/mL
  Growth temperature: 37°C
  Growth strain: DH5alpha
  Growth instructions: DH5 alpha
  Copy number: High Copy
Gene/Insert
  Gene/Insert name: Myelin Transcription Factor 1 (alt name: Myt1)
  Species: M. musculus (mouse)
  Insert size (bp): 364
  Mutation: contains only first 1/2 of Myt1 central domain (CD) 2035-2399bp)
  Entrez Gene: Myt1 (a.k.a. Nzf2, Nzf2a, Nzf2b, Nztf2)
  Cloning method: Restriction Enzyme; 5′ cloning site BamHI (not destroyed); 3′ cloning site NotI (not destroyed)
  Sequencing primers: 5′ T7 Promoter; 3′ T3 Promoter
Terms and licenses: Academic/Nonprofit Terms; Industry Terms: Not Available to Industry
Depositor comments: First 1/2 of Myt1 central domain. bp 2035-2399 and aa 602-623. Used for Mammalian 2-hybrid assays This Myt1 DNA cloned by Hudson lab.
How to cite: pMyt1(502-623) was a gift from Lynn Hudson (Addgene plasmid # 22655 ; http://n2t.net/addgene:22655 ; RRID:Addgene_22655)
