>Addgene plasmid #22655 | pMyt1(502-623) | addgene partial sequence | sequence record 28508 | 22655 with EBV-rev
CCCTCACTAAAGGGAAGCGGCCTTAGTTATTCAGGTACCTGCGGCCGCAAGTCCAGAGTTCCATTCTCAT
CTACCTCAATGTCCACAGCCTTGCTGGGGAGGTCCTGTGGCTTTGTGCTGAGGTTCTCTGGCATCTCCCA
ACATCGAGTGGAGAGGTTCAGGATGGCTGTGGCAGCCATGTGTGCAGCCTCAGCATCATGAGAGTAATCG
AAGCATTGGAAGGCTTTGGGTGAGGTTTCGCTGGTCTGAATCTTTGGGGCAAGCATACGTTTGCCAAAAA
CCTGAGCATCAAAACTTGCGTAGTCAAAGGTGACTTTGGAGAACTTCTCCAGCTCCTTGGCCAAGTTGGC
CCTGGGCGTGGCGGGAGCCACATTGGGTCTGTAGCTCCCATAAGGTGGAACCTCAAGCTGCTTAAGGATC
CCCGGGAATTCCGGCGATACAGTCAACTGTCTTTGACCTTTGTTACTACTCTCTTCCGATGATGATGTCG
CACTTATTCTATGCTGTCTCAATGTTAGAGGCATATCAGTCTCCACTGAAGCCAATCTATCTGTGACGGC
ATCTTTATTCACATTATCTTGTACAAATAATCCTGTTAACAATGCTTTTATATCCTGTAAAGAATCCATT
TTCAAAATCATGTCAAGGTCTTCTCGAGGAAAAATCAGTAGAAATAGCTGTTCCAGTCTTTCTAGCCTTG
ATTCCACT
